>Addgene plasmid #64951 | pFTC1 | depositor full sequence | sequence record 109911 | pFTC1 sequence 4734 bps
TCGCGCGTTTCGGTGATGACGGTGAAAACCTCTGACACATGCAGCTCCCGGAGACGGTCACAGCTTGTCT
GTAAGCGGATGCCGGGAGCAGACAAGCCCGTCAGGGCGCGTCAGCGGGTGTTGGCGGGTGTCGGGGCTGG
CTTAACTATGCGGCATCAGAGCAGATTGTACTGAGAGTGCACCATATGCGGTGTGAAATACCGCACAGAT
GCGTAAGGAGAAAATACCGCATCAGGCGCCATTCGCCATTCAGGCTGCGCAACTGTTGGGAAGGGCGATC
GGTGCGGGCCTCTTCGCTATTACGCCAGCTGGCGAAAGGGGGATGTGCTGCAAGGCGATTAAGTTGGGTA
ACGCCAGGGTTTTCCCAGTCACGACGTTGTAAAACGACGGCCAGTGCCAAGCTTGCATGCCTGCAGGTCG
ACTCTAGAGGATCCCCGGGTACCGAGCTCGAATTGGGGATCTTGAAGTACCTATTCCGAAGTTCCTATTC
TCTAGAAAGTATAGGAACTTCAGAGCGCTTTTGAAGCTGATGTGCTTAAAAACTTACTCAATGGAATAAT
TCTAGATAGCTTGAGTATTCTATAGTGTCACCTAAATAGCTTGGCGTAATCATGGTCATAGCTGTTTCCT
GTGTGAAATTGTTATCCGCTCACAATTCCACACAACATACGAGCCGGAAGCATAAAGTGTAAAGCCTGGG
GTGCCTAATGAGTGAGCTAACTCACATTAATTGCGTTGCGCTCACTGCCCGCTTTCCAGTCGGGAAACCT
GTCGTGCCAGCTGCATTAATGAATCGGCCAACGCGCGGGGAGAGGCGGTTTGCGTATTGGGCGCTCTTCC
GCTTCCTCGCTCACTGACTCGCTGCGCTCGGTCGTTCGGCTGCGGCGAGCGGTATCAGCTCACTCAAAGG
CGGTAATACGGTTATCCACAGAATCAGGGGATAACGCAGGAAAGAACATGAATTAATTCTCATGTTTGAC
AGCTTATCATCGATTAGCTTTAATGCGGTAGTTTATCACAGTTAAATTGCTAACGCAGTCAGGCACCGTG
TATGAAATCTAACAATGCGCTCATCGTCATCCTCGGCACCGTCACCCTGGATGCTGTAGGCATAGGCTTG
GTTATGCCGGTACTGCCGGGCCTCTTGCGGGATATCGTCCATTCCGACAGCATCGCCAGTCACTATGGCG
TGCTGCTAGCGCTATATGCGTTGATGCAATTTCTATGCGCACCCGTTCTCGGAGCACTGTCCGACCGCTT
TGGCCGCCGCCCAGTCCTGCTCGCTTCGCTACTTGGAGCCACTATCGACTACGCGATCATGGCGACCACA
CCCGTCCTGTGGATTCTCTACGCCGGACGCATCGTGGCCGGCATCACCGGCGCCACAGGTGCGGTTGCTG
GCGCCTATATCGCCGACATCACCGATGGGGAAGATCGGGCTCGCCACTTCGGGCTCATGAGCGCTTGTTT
CGGCGTGGGTATGGTGGCAGGCCCCGTGGCCGGGGGACTGTTGGGCGCCATCTCCTTACATGCACCATTC
CTTGCGGCGGCGGTGCTCAACGGCCTCAACCTACTACTGGGCTGCTTCCTAATGCAGGAGTCGCATAAGG
GAGAGCGCCGACCGATGCCCTTGAGAGCCTTCAACCCAGTCAGCTCCTTCCGGTGGGCGCGGGGCATGAC
TATCGTCGCCGCACTTATGACTGTCTTCTTTATCATGCAACTCGTAGGACAGGTGCCGGCAGCGCTCTGG
GTCATTTTCGGCGAGGACCGCTTTCGCTGGAGCGCGACGATGATCGGCCTGTCGCTTGCGGTATTCGGAA
TCTTGCACGCCCTCGCTCAAGCCTTCGTCACTGGTCCCGCCACCAAACGTTTCGGCGAGAAGCAGGCCAT
TATCGCCGGCATGGCGGCCGACGCGCTGGGCTACGTCTTGCTGGCGTTCGCGACGCGAGGCTGGATGGCC
TTCCCCATTATGATTCTTCTCGCTTCCGGCGGCATCGGGATGCCCGCGTTGCAGGCCATGCTGTCCAGGC
AGGTAGATGACGACCATCAGGGACAGCTTCAAGGATCGCTCGCGGCTCTTACCAGCCTAACTTCGATCAC
TGGACCGCTGATCGTCACGGCGATTTATGCCGCCTCGGCGAGCACATGGAACGGGTTGGCATGGATTGTA
GGCGCCGCCCTATACCTTGTCTGCCTCCCCGCGTTGCGTCGCGGTGCATGGAGCCGGGCCACCTCGACCT
GAATGGAAGCCGGCGGCACCTCGCTAACGGATTCACCACTCCAAGAATTGGAGCCAATCAATTCTTGCGG
AGAACTGTGAATGCGCAAACCAACCCTTGGGGCATCCATTGCTGTTGACAAAGGGAATCAGGGGATCTTG
AAGTTCCTATTCCGAAGTTCCTATTCTCTAGAAAGTATAGGAACTTCAGAGCGCTTTTGAAGCTAATTCG
AGCTCGGTACCCGGGGATCCTCTAGAGTCGACCTGCAGGCATGCAAGCTTGGCGTAATCATGGTCATAGC
TGTTTCCTGTGTGAAATTGTTATCCGCTCACAATTCCACACAACATACGAGCCGGAAGCATAAAGTGTAA
AGCCTGGGGTGCCTAATGAGTGAGCTAACTCACATTAATTGCGTTGCGCTCACTGCCCGCTTTCCAGTCG
GGAAACCTGTCGTGCCAGCTGCATTAATGAATCGGCCAACGCGCGGGGAGAGGCGGTTTGCGTATTGGGC
GCTCTTCCGCTTCCTCGCTCACTGACTCGCTGCGCTCGGTCGTTCGGCTGCGGCGAGCGGTATCAGCTCA
CTCAAAGGCGGTAATACGGTTATCCACAGAATCAGGGGATAACGCAGGAAAGAACATGTGAGCAAAAGGC
CAGCAAAAGGCCAGGAACCGTAAAAAGGCCGCGTTGCTGGCGTTTTTCCATAGGCTCCGCCCCCCTGACG
AGCATCACAAAAATCGACGCTCAAGTCAGAGGTGGCGAAACCCGACAGGACTATAAAGATACCAGGCGTT
TCCCCCTGGAAGCTCCCTCGTGCGCTCTCCTGTTCCGACCCTGCCGCTTACCGGATACCTGTCCGCCTTT
CTCCCTTCGGGAAGCGTGGCGCTTTCTCATAGCTCACGCTGTAGGTATCTCAGTTCGGTGTAGGTCGTTC
GCTCCAAGCTGGGCTGTGTGCACGAACCCCCCGTTCAGCCCGACCGCTGCGCCTTATCCGGTAACTATCG
TCTTGAGTCCAACCCGGTAAGACACGACTTATCGCCACTGGCAGCAGCCACTGGTAACAGGATTAGCAGA
GCGAGGTATGTAGGCGGTGCTACAGAGTTCTTGAAGTGGTGGCCTAACTACGGCTACACTAGAAGGACAG
TATTTGGTATCTGCGCTCTGCTGAAGCCAGTTACCTTCGGAAAAAGAGTTGGTAGCTCTTGATCCGGCAA
ACAAACCACCGCTGGTAGCGGTGGTTTTTTTGTTTGCAAGCAGCAGATTACGCGCAGAAAAAAAGGATCT
CAAGAAGATCCTTTGATCTTTTCTACGGGGTCTGACGCTCAGTGGAACGAAAACTCACGTTAAGGGATTT
TGGTCATGAGATTATCAAAAAGGATCTTCACCTAGATCCTTTTAAATTAAAAATGAAGTTTTAAATCAAT
CTAAAGTATATATGAGTAAACTTGGTCTGACAGTTACCAATGCTTAATCAGTGAGGCACCTATCTCAGCG
ATCTGTCTATTTCGTTCATCCATAGTTGCCTGACTCCCCGTCGTGTAGATAACTACGATACGGGAGGGCT
TACCATCTGGCCCCAGTGCTGCAATGATACCGCGAGACCCACGCTCACCGGCTCCAGATTTATCAGCAAT
AAACCAGCCAGCCGGAAGGGCCGAGCGCAGAAGTGGTCCTGCAACTTTATCCGCCTCCATCCAGTCTATT
AATTGTTGCCGGGAAGCTAGAGTAAGTAGTTCGCCAGTTAATAGTTTGCGCAACGTTGTTGCCATTGCTA
CAGGCATCGTGGTGTCACGCTCGTCGTTTGGTATGGCTTCATTCAGCTCCGGTTCCCAACGATCAAGGCG
AGTTACATGATCCCCCATGTTGTGCAAAAAAGCGGTTAGCTCCTTCGGTCCTCCGATCGTTGTCAGAAGT
AAGTTGGCCGCAGTGTTATCACTCATGGTTATGGCAGCACTGCATAATTCTCTTACTGTCATGCCATCCG
TAAGATGCTTTTCTGTGACTGGTGAGTACTCAACCAAGTCATTCTGAGAATAGTGTATGCGGCGACCGAG
TTGCTCTTGCCCGGCGTCAATACGGGATAATACCGCGCCACATAGCAGAACTTTAAAAGTGCTCATCATT
GGAAAACGTTCTTCGGGGCGAAAACTCTCAAGGATCTTACCGCTGTTGAGATCCAGTTCGATGTAACCCA
CTCGTGCACCCAACTGATCTTCAGCATCTTTTACTTTCACCAGCGTTTCTGGGTGAGCAAAAACAGGAAG
GCAAAATGCCGCAAAAAAGGGAATAAGGGCGACACGGAAATGTTGAATACTCATACTCTTCCTTTTTCAA
TATTATTGAAGCATTTATCAGGGTTATTGTCTCATGAGCGGATACATATTTGAATGTATTTAGAAAAATA
AACAAATAGGGGTTCCGCGCACATTTCCCCGAAAAGTGCCACCTGACGTCTAAGAAACCATTATTATCAT
GACATTAACCTATAAAAATAGGCGTATCACGAGGCCCTTTCGTC
Features (pLannotate 1.2.2; 22 found; start..end, strand, type, name):
    137..236     +  misc_feature   bom (fragment): basis of mobility region from pBR322
    242..396     -  CDS            lacZα (fragment): LacZα fragment of β-galactosidase; lacZ fragment
    399..454     -  misc_feature   MCS: pUC18/19 multiple cloning site
    478..511     +  protein_bind   FRT (minimal): supports FLP-mediated excision but not integration (Turan and Bode, 2011) FLP recombinase from the Saccharomyces cerevisiae 2μ plasmid
    579..597     -  promoter       SP6 promoter: promoter for bacteriophage SP6 RNA polymerase
    639..655     -  protein_bind   lac operator: The lac repressor binds to the lac operator to inhibit transcription in E. coli. This inhibition can be relieved by adding lactose or isopropyl-β-D-thiogalactopyranoside (IPTG). lac repressor encoded by lacI
    663..693     -  promoter       lac promoter: promoter for the E. coli lac operon
    708..729     -  protein_bind   CAP binding site: CAP binding activates transcription in the presence of cAMP. E. coli catabolite activator protein
    742..834     -  CDS            lacI (fragment): lac repressor; lacI; The lac repressor binds to the lac operator to inhibit transcription in E. coli. This inhibition can be relieved by adding lactose or isopropyl-β-D-thiogalactopyranoside (IPTG).
    836..960     -  rep_origin     RSF ori (fragment): Plasmids containing the RSF 1030 origin of replication can be propagated in E. coli cells that contain additional plasmids with compatible origins.
    976..1004    +  promoter       tet promoter: E. coli promoter for tetracycline efflux protein gene
   1052..2239    +  CDS            tetA: TCR3_ECOLX - Experimental evidence at protein level: Swiss-Prot protein existence level 1. Resistance to tetracycline by an active tetracycline efflux. This is an energy-dependent process that decreases the accumulation of the antibiotic in whole cells. This protein functions as a metal- tetracycline/H(+) antiporter. From Escherichia coli. This protein is used as a marker in many commonly used cloning vectors, such as pBR322 and pACYC184.
   2380..2427    +  protein_bind   FRT: FLP-mediated recombination occurs in the 8-bp core sequence TCTAGAAA (Turan and Bode, 2011). FLP recombinase from the Saccharomyces cerevisiae 2μ plasmid
   2445..2500    +  misc_feature   MCS: pUC18/19 multiple cloning site
   2537..2553    -  protein_bind   lac operator: The lac repressor binds to the lac operator to inhibit transcription in E. coli. This inhibition can be relieved by adding lactose or isopropyl-β-D-thiogalactopyranoside (IPTG). lac repressor encoded by lacI
   2561..2591    -  promoter       lac promoter: promoter for the E. coli lac operon
   2606..2627    -  protein_bind   CAP binding site: CAP binding activates transcription in the presence of cAMP. E. coli catabolite activator protein
   2640..2732    -  CDS            lacI (fragment): lac repressor; lacI; The lac repressor binds to the lac operator to inhibit transcription in E. coli. This inhibition can be relieved by adding lactose or isopropyl-β-D-thiogalactopyranoside (IPTG).
   2915..3503    -  rep_origin     ori: high-copy-number ColE1/pMB1/pBR322/pUC origin of replication
   3674..4534    -  CDS            AmpR: β-lactamase; bla; confers resistance to ampicillin, carbenicillin, and related antibiotics
   4535..4639    -  promoter       AmpR promoter: bla
   4734..35      +  CDS            rop (fragment) (across the origin): Rop protein, which maintains plasmids at low copy number; rop
