[The description below was written by a language model from this plasmid's Addgene catalogue record and pLannotate feature annotations shown in this document.]
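Description:
pFTC1 is a 4,734 bp E. coli cloning plasmid built on the pFRT2 backbone that serves as a source of an excisable tetracycline-resistance cassette (FRT-TcR-FRT). It replicates from a ColE1/pMB1-type origin and carries a β-lactamase gene with its own promoter, so it is maintained under ampicillin selection, with tetracycline selection available through the cassette itself. The repository lists copy number as unknown. Although catalogued as a bacterial expression vector, its stated role is as a cassette donor rather than a means of expressing a protein of interest.

The payload is a tetA gene encoding the tetracycline/H+ efflux antiporter familiar from pBR322-type vectors, driven by its native tet promoter. It is bracketed by two FRT sites in the same orientation: one annotated as a minimal site upstream and a full-length site downstream. Outside each FRT lies a pUC18/19-type multiple cloning site, and the two polylinkers are in opposite orientations, so the whole FRT-TcR-FRT unit can be lifted out with restriction sites on either side and moved into other constructs. Once the marker is placed in a target plasmid or chromosome, FLP recombinase can recombine the two FRT sites and delete tetA, leaving a single FRT scar and allowing marker recycling. The associated publication concerns a Tn7-based broad-host-range bacterial cloning and expression system.

The remaining annotations (lacZα, lacI, rop, bom and RSF ori fragments, duplicated lac promoter/operator/CAP elements and an SP6 promoter) appear to be remnants of the parental vectors, some lying inside the cassette upstream of tetA. Repository sequencing found a T350I substitution in the tetracycline-resistance coding region relative to the reference sequence, and its effect is unknown.
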