Addgene plasmid #64951: pFTC1
Purpose: source of TcR FRT cassette
Depositing lab: Herbert Schweizer. Depositing organization: Colorado State University, Fort Collins. Publication: A Tn7-based broad-range bacterial cloning and expression system. Choi KH, Gaynor JB, White KG, Lopez C, Bosio CM, Karkhoff-Schweizer RR, Schweizer HP. Nat Methods. 2005 Jun;2(6):443-8. 10.1038/nmeth765 PubMed 15908923.
Backbone
  Vector backbone: pFRT2
  Backbone manufacturer: Herbert Schweizer
  Total vector size (bp): 4734
  Vector type: Bacterial Expression
Growth in bacteria
  Bacterial resistance: Ampicillin and Tetracycline, 100 & 10 μg/mL
  Growth temperature: 37°C
  Growth strain: DH5alpha
  Copy number: Unknown
Gene/Insert
  Gene/Insert name: FRT-TcR-FRT
Terms and licenses: Academic/Nonprofit Terms; Industry Terms: Not Available to Industry
Depositor comments: GenBank Accession #AY712950 Compared to the Genbank reference sequence AY712950, Addgene's sequencing results found a T350I mutation in the tetracycline cassette. The effect of this difference is unknown.
How to cite: pFTC1 was a gift from Herbert Schweizer (Addgene plasmid # 64951 ; http://n2t.net/addgene:64951 ; RRID:Addgene_64951)
