>Addgene plasmid #64951 | pFTC1 | addgene partial sequence | sequence record 112959 | M13-F20 5'-TGTAAAACGACGGCCAGT-3'
TACCGAGCTCGAATTGGGGATCTTGAAGTACCTATTCCGAAGTTCCTATTCTCTAGAAAGTATAGGAACT
TCAGAGCGCTTTTGAAGCTGATGTGCTTAAAAACTTACTCAATGGAATAATTCTAGATAGCTTGAGTATT
CTATAGTGTCACCTAAATAGCTTGGCGTAATCATGGTCATAGCTGTTTCCTGTGTGAAATTGTTATCCGC
TCACAATTCCACACAACATACGAGCCGGAAGCATAAAGTGTAAAGCCTGGGGTGCCTAATGAGTGAGCTA
ACTCACATTAATTGCGTTGCGCTCACTGCCCGCTTTCCAGTCGGGAAACCTGTCGTGCCAGCTGCATTAA
TGAATCGGCCAACGCGCGGGGAGAGGCGGTTTGCGTATTGGGCGCTCTTCCGCTTCCTCGCTCACTGACT
CGCTGCGCTCGGTCGTTCGGCTGCGGCGAGCGGTATCAGCTCACTCAAAGGCGGTAATACGGTTATCCAC
AGAATCAGGGGATAACGCAGGAAAGAACATGAATTAATTCTCATGTTTGACAGCTTATCATCGATTAGCT
TTAATGCGGTAGTTTATCACAGTTAAATTGCTAACGCAGTCAGGCACCGTGTATGAAATCTAACAATGCG
CTCATCGTCATCCTCGGCACCGTCACCCTGGATGCTGTAGGCATAGGCTTGGTTATGCCGGTACTGCCGG
GCCTCTTGCGGGATATCGTCCATTCCGACAGCATCGCCAGTCACTATGGCGTGCTGCTAGCGCTATATGC
GTTGATGC
