>Addgene plasmid #64951 | pFTC1 | addgene partial sequence | sequence record 115178 | Tet-F 5'-GGCAGGTAGATGACGACCAT-3'
CTTCGATCATTGGACCGCTGATCGTCACGGCGATTTATGCCGCCTCGGCGAGCACATGGAACGGGTTGGC
ATGGATTGTAGGCGCCGCCCTATACCTTGTCTGCCTCCCCGCGTTGCGTCGCGGTGCATGGAGCCGGGCC
ACCTCGACCTGAATGGAAGCCGGCGGCACCTCGCTAACGGATTCACCACTCCAAGAATTGGAGCCAATCA
ATTCTTGCGGAGAACTGTGAATGCGCAAACCAACCCTTGGGGCATCCATTGCTGTTGACAAAGGGAATCA
GGGGATCTTGAAGTTCCTATTCCGAAGTTCCTATTCTCTAGAAAGTATAGGAACTTCAGAGCGCTTTTGA
AGCTAATTCGAGCTCGGTACCCGGGGATCCTCTAGAGTCGACCTGCAGGCATGCAAGCTTGGCGTAATCA
TGGTCATAGCTGTTTCCTGTGTGAAATTGTTATCCGCTCACAATTCCACACAACATACGAGCCGGAAGCA
TAAAGTGTAAAGCCTGGGGTGCCTAATGAGTGAGCTAACTCACATTAATTGCGTTGCCCTCACTGCCCGC
TTTCCAGTCGGGAAGCCTGTCGTGCCAGCTGCATTAATGAATCGGCCAACGCGCGGGGAGAGGCGGTTTG
CGTATTGGGCGCTCTTCCGCTTCCTCGCTCACTGACTCGCTGCGCTCGGTCGTTCGGCTGCGGCGAGCGG
TATCAGCTCACTC
